>Addgene plasmid #146081 | pAc5.1B-lambdaN-HA-DmTral-S13AI15A_C | depositor full sequence | sequence record 288526 | Full Sequence
CTTCAAGGAATTAATTCTATATTCTAAAAACACAAATGATACTTCTAAAAAAAATCATGAATGGCATCAA
CTCTGAATCAAATCTTTGCAGATGCACCTACTTCTCATTTCCACTGTCACATCATTTTTCCAGATCTCGC
TGCCTGTTATGTGGCCCACAAACCAAGACACGTTTTATGGCCATTAAAGCTGGCTGATCGTCGCCAAACA
CCAAATACATATCAATATGTACATTCGAGAAAGAAGCGATCAAAGAAGCGTCTTCGGGCGAGTAGGAGAA
TGCGGAGGAGAAGGAGAACGAGCTGATCTAGTATCTCTCCACAATCCAATGCCAACTGACCAACTGGCCA
TATTCGGAGCAATTTGAAGCCAATTTCCATCGCCTGGCGATCGCTCCATTCTTGGCTATATGTTTTTCAC
CGTTCCCGGGGCCATTTTCAAAGACTCGTCGGTAAGATAAGATTGTGTCACTCGCTGTCTCTCTTCATTT
GTCGAAGAATGCTGAGGAATTTCGCGATGACGTCGGCGAGTATTTTGAAGAATGAGAATAATTTGTATTT
ATACGAAAATCAGTTAGTGGAATTTTCTACAAAAACATGTTATCTATAGATAATTTTGTTGCAAAATATG
TTGACTATGACAAAGATTGTATGTATATACCTTTAATGTATTCTCATTTTCTTATGTATTTATAATGGCA
ATGATGATACTGATGATATTTTAAGATGATGCCAGACCACAGGCTGATTTCTGCGTCTTTTGCCGAACGC
AGTGCATGTGCGGTTGTTGTTTTTTGGAATAGTTTCAATTTTCGGACTGTCCGCTTTGATTTCAGTTTCT
TGGCTTATTCAAAAAGCAAAGTAAAGCCAAAAAAGCGAGATGGCAATACCAAATGCGGCAAAACGGTAGT
GGAAGGAAAGGGGTGCGGGGCAGCGGAAGGAAGGGTGGGGCGGGGCGTGGCGGGGTCTGTGGCTGGGCGC
GACGTCACCGACGTTGGAGCCACTCCTTTGACCATGTGTGCGTGTGTGTATTATTCGTGTCTCGCCACTC
GCCGGTTGTTTTTTTCTTTTTATCTCGCTCTCTCTAGCGCCATCTCGTACGCATGCTCAACGCACCGCAT
GTTGCCGTGTCCTTTATGCGTCATTTTGGCTCGAAATAGGCAATTATTTAAACAAAGATTAGTCAACGAA
AACGCTAAAATAAATAAGTCTACAATATGGTTACTTATTGCCATGTGTGTGCAGCCAACGATAGCAACAA
AAGCAACAACACAGTGGCTTTCCCTCTTTCACTTTTTGTTTGCAAGCGCGTGCGAGCAAGACGGCACGAC
CGGCAAACGCAATTACGCTGACAAAGAGCAGACGAAGTTTTGGCCGAAAAACATCAAGGCGCCTGATACG
AATGCATTTGCAATAACAATTGCGATATTTAATATTGTTTATGAAGCTGTTTGACTTCAAAACACACAAA
AAAAAAAATAAAACAAATTATTTGAAAGAGAATTAGGAATCGGACAGCTTATCGTTACGGGCTAACAGCA
CACCGAGACGAAATAGCTTACCTGACGTCACAGCCTCTGGAAGAACTGCCGCCAAGCAGAGAGAGAGAGA
AAAAGAGGGAGAGCAGCTTAGACCGCATGTGCTTGTGTGTGAGGCGTCTCTCTCTTCGTCTCCTGTTTGC
GCAAACGCATAGACTGCACTGAGAAAATCGATTACCTATTTTTTATGAATGAATATTTGCACTATTACTA
TTCAAAACTATTAAGATAGCAATCACATTCAATAGCCAAATACTATACCACCTGAGCGATGCAACGAAAT
GATCAATTTGAGCAAAAATGCTGCATATTTAGGACGGCATCATTATAGAAATGCTTCTTGCTGTGTACTT
TTCTCTCGTCTGGCAGCTGTTTCGCCGTTATTGTTAAAACCGGCTTAAGTTAGGTGTGTTTTCTACGACT
AGTGATGCCCCTACTAGAAGATGTGTGTTGCACAAATGTCCCTGAATAACCAATTTGAAGTGCAGATAGC
AGTAAACGTAAGCTAATATGAATATTATTTAACTGTAATGTTTTAATATCGCTGGACATTACTAATAAAC
CCACTATAAACACATGTACATATGTATGTTTTGGCATACAATGAGTAGTTGGGGAAAAAATGTGTAAAAG
CACCGTGACCATCACAGCATAAAGATAACCAGCTGAAGTATCGAATATGAGTAACCCCCAAATTGAATCA
CATGCCGCAACTGATAGGACCCATGGAAGTACACTCTTCATGGCGATATACAAGACACACACAAGCACGA
ACACCCAGTTGCGGAGGAAATTCTCCGTAAATGAAAACCCAATCGGCGAACAATTCATACCCATATATGG
TAAAAGTTTTGAACGCGACTTGAGAGCGGAGAGCATTGCGGCTGATAAGGTTTTAGCGCTAAGCGGGCTT
TATAAAACGGGCTGCGGGACCAGTTTTCATATCACTACCGTTTGAGTTCTTGTGCTGTGTGGATACTCCT
CCCGACACAAAGCCGCTCCATCAGCCAGCAGTCGTCTAATCCAGAGACCCCGGATCGGGGTACCAACATG
GACGCACAAACACGACGACGTGAGCGTCGCGCTGAGAAACAAGCTCAATGGAAAGCTGCAAACGGTGGAT
CTCCTCCACATATGGCTTACCCATACGATGTTCCAGATTACGCTCCTCCAAGCTTGATGAGCGGGGGATT
ACCGGAGTTGGGCTCCAAAATCGCGCTCGCGTCCAAGGCGGACATTCGATACGAGGGCCGCCTGTACACG
GTGGATCCGCAGGAGTGCACCATTGCGCTCTCGAGTGTGCGATCCTTCGGTACAGAAGATCGGGACACCC
AGTTCCAGATAGCGCCGCAATCGCAGATCTACGACTACATCCTCTTCCGTGGCTCGGACATCAAGGACAT
TCGCGTTGTCAACAACCACACGCTGCCGCACCACAATGACCCGGCGATCATGCAGGCGCAGCTCCAGAAC
GGACCGCCCCAGATGCCGCAGCACTTCCCCATGCCCAGCGGGATGAGCGGTCCGCCGCAGCAGCAACAGG
TGCCGTCGCAGCAACCGCCCCAGATGCCAAGCGGTGGAGGCAGTGGTGGTGCTGGTGGAGCAGGAGCTCC
TGGCGGCGGCGGACCCGGCTACGGCAATGGCAATCCGTTCGGCAACCTCGGCGGTCCCAATCTGGCCAAC
ATGGTGGGCAATGCGGGCGGATCGCTTGCACCCGGTTCCGGTGCTCCGGGCAGCGGACCCTTCATGCACA
TCGGTGGCAATCAGCAGCAACCGAAGCCCCAGCAGCAGAAACAGCCAAACATGCTGGCCGGTGCCTCGCG
ATCGACGACGCCCATTAGCCTGATTGTGAGTCCCACGGCGGAGCTGACTCAGCAGCAGCAGCTGCACCAG
CAACAGAACGCTGGCCAGGGTGGCAACGGACGCGATGCAGGACATAAGCGCCAGAACCACCAGCAGCAAC
AGAATCAGCAGCATCAGCAACGTGGCGGACCCAGCCACAACAATATGCAGCATCAGCAGCAACGAGGCGG
CGGCAGTGGAACGGACTTCTATAACCAGCAGCGGGATCGTCGGGACTCCGGACGTCAAATGGACAACAAC
TATAGCAACAACTACAACAACAATAATAATAATCAGCGCAATCGCGGCGGCGGCAACGGAATGCAACAGC
AGCAGCGAGGAGGAAACGGCGGCAGCGGCGGCGGCGGTGGAAACGGAGGTGGAAACAACCCGGCCTGGAA
CATGCATCGCGGCAACCAGAACTCGAACAACATGATGAACATGCGCAACCGCGGCATGGGATCCCGCGGC
CCCATGCGACCCAATCAGGGCTATCGTCCGCAGTCGGCCAATAATCAGAACAAGCCGCGGAACAAGATCA
AGTTCGAGGGCGACTTCGATTTCGAGCAGGCAAACAACAAGTTCGAGGAACTGCGCTCCCAACTGGCCAA
GCTCAAGGTGGCCGAGGATGGTGCACCCAAGCCAGCCACCAATGCAACGGCCGCCACTGCAACTGCAACC
AATGAGCAGGTGGGTGAGAAGGTTGAAGGCGTTCACACACTGAATGGCGAGACCGACAAGAAGGATGATT
CTGGCAACGAGACCGGCGCTGGGGAGCACGAGCCTGAGGGGGATGATGTTGCTGTGTGCTACGACAAGAC
CAAATCGTTCTTCGACAACATCTCGTGCGAGGCTGCCCAGGATCGCAGCAGGAACAAGAAGAACGATTGG
CGCCAGGAGCGCAAGTTGAACACGGAGACCTTCGGAGTGTCCTCCACACGACGTGGCAGTTACCGCGGAC
GCAACCAATACTACAACAATAATGGCAACGGCGGCATTAACTCGGGATATGGAGGAGCGCCAGGCTACAA
CAGGAACAATTATCGCATGGGTGGCGGCGGCGGAAACTTCCGAAACAGGAGCAACAATCGCAACAACGGC
GGCGGTCGTGGCGGAAACGGAATGCCAAACATCACCAATGGCAACACGGTTGCTGCGCTGAAGGCGGCCA
ACAATGCTGCTGGCCACGGATCCAATGCCACGGACTCCAGTGCACCAAATGCCACAACCGCGACGACAAA
GTCGACGTCCCTCTTGCCAGAGCAGACGCAACAGGTGGCGGCAGTTTCACAATAGGCGGCCGCTCGAGTC
TAGAGGGCCCGCGGTTCGAAGGTAAGCCTATCCCTAACCCTCTCCTCGGTCTCGATTCTACGCGTACCGG
TCATCATCACCATCACCATTGAGTTTAAACCCGCTGATCAGCCTCGACTGTGCCTTCTAAGGCCTGAGCT
CGCTGATCAGCCTCGATCGAGGATCCAGACATGATAAGATACATTGATGAGTTTGGACAAACCACAACTA
GAATGCAGTGAAAAAAATGCTTTATTTGTGAAATTTGTGATGCTATTGCTTTATTTGTAACCATTATAAG
CTGCAATAAACAAGTTAACAACAACAATTGCATTCATTTTATGTTTCAGGTTCAGGGGGAGGTGTGGGAG
GTTTTTTAAAGCAAGTAAAACCTCTACAAATGTGGTATGGCTGATTATGATCAGTCGACCGATGCCCTTG
AGAGCCTTCAACCCAGTCAGCTCCTTCCGGTGGGCGCGGGGCATGACTATCGTCGCCGCACTTATGACTG
TCTTCTTTATCATGCAACTCGTAGGACAGGTGCCGGCAGCGCTCTGGGTCATTTTCGGCGAGGACCGCTT
TCGCTGGAGCGCGACGATGATCGGCCTGTCGCTTGCGGTATTCGGAATCTTGCACGCCCTCGCTCAAGCC
TTCGTCACTGGTCCCGCCACCAAACGTTTCGGCGAGAAGCAGGCCATTATCGCCGGCATGGCGGCCGACG
CGCTGGGCTACGTCTTGCTGGCGTTCGCGACGCGAGGCTGGATGGCCTTCCCCATTATGATTCTTCTCGC
TTCCGGCGGCATCGGGATGCCCGCGTTGCAGGCCATGCTGTCCAGGCAGGTAGATGACGACCATCAGGGA
CAGCTTCAAGGATCGCTCGCGGCTCTTACCAGCCAGCAAAAGGCCAGGAACCGTAAAAAGGCCGCGTTGC
TGGCGTTTTTCCATAGGCTCCGCCCCCCTGACGAGCATCACAAAAATCGACGCTCAAGTCAGAGGTGGCG
AAACCCGACAGGACTATAAAGATACCAGGCGTTTCCCCCTGGAAGCTCCCTCGTGCGCTCTCCTGTTCCG
ACCCTGCCGCTTACCGGATACCTGTCCGCCTTTCTCCCTTCGGGAAGCGTGGCGCTTTCTCAATGCTCAC
GCTGTAGGTATCTCAGTTCGGTGTAGGTCGTTCGCTCCAAGCTGGGCTGTGTGCACGAACCCCCCGTTCA
GCCCGACCGCTGCGCCTTATCCGGTAACTATCGTCTTGAGTCCAACCCGGTAAGACACGACTTATCGCCA
CTGGCAGCAGCCACTGGTAACAGGATTAGCAGAGCGAGGTATGTAGGCGGTGCTACAGAGTTCTTGAAGT
GGTGGCCTAACTACGGCTACACTAGAAGGACAGTATTTGGTATCTGCGCTCTGCTGAAGCCAGTTACCTT
CGGAAAAAGAGTTGGTAGCTCTTGATCCGGCAAACAAACCACCGCTGGTAGCGGTGGTTTTTTTGTTTGC
AAGCAGCAGATTACGCGCAGAAAAAAAGGATCTCAAGAAGATCCTTTGATCTTTTCTACGGGGTCTGACG
CTCAGTGGAACGAAAACTCACGTTAAGGGATTTTGGTCATGAGATTATCAAAAAGGATCTTCACCTAGAT
CCTTTTAAATTAAAAATGAAGTTTTAAATCAATCTAAAGTATATATGAGTAAACTTGGTCTGACAGTTAC
CAATGCTTAATCAGTGAGGCACCTATCTCAGCGATCTGTCTATTTCGTTCATCCATAGTTGCCTGACTCC
CCGTCGTGTAGATAACTACGATACGGGAGGGCTTACCATCTGGCCCCAGTGCTGCAATGATACCGCGAGA
CCCACGCTCACCGGCTCCAGATTTATCAGCAATAAACCAGCCAGCCGGAAGGGCCGAGCGCAGAAGTGGT
CCTGCAACTTTATCCGCCTCCATCCAGTCTATTAATTGTTGCCGGGAAGCTAGAGTAAGTAGTTCGCCAG
TTAATAGTTTGCGCAACGTTGTTGCCATTGCTGCAGGCATCGTGGTGTCACGCTCGTCGTTTGGTATGGC
TTCATTCAGCTCCGGTTCCCAACGATCAAGGCGAGTTACATGATCCCCCATGTTGTGCAAAAAAGCGGTT
AGCTCCTTCGGTCCTCCGATCGTTGTCAGAAGTAAGTTGGCCGCAGTGTTATCACTCATGGTTATGGCAG
CACTGCATAATTCTCTTACTGTCATGCCATCCGTAAGATGCTTTTCTGTGACTGGTGAGTACTCAACCAA
GTCATTCTGAGAATAGTGTATGCGGCGACCGAGTTGCTCTTGCCCGGCGTCAACACGGGATAATACCGCG
CCACATAGCAGAACTTTAAAAGTGCTCATCATTGGAAAACGTTCTTCGGGGCGAAAACTCTCAAGGATCT
TACCGCTGTTGAGATCCAGTTCGATGTAACCCACTCGTGCACCCAACTGATCTTCAGCATCTTTTACTTT
CACCAGCGTTTCTGGGTGAGCAAAAACAGGAAGGCAAAATGCCGCAAAAAAGGGAATAAGGGCGACACGG
AAATGTTGAATACTCATACTCTTCCTTTTTCAATATTATTGAAGCATTTATCAGGGTTATTGTCTCATGA
GCGGATACATATTTGAATGTATTTAGAAAAATAAACAAATAGGGGTTCCGCGCACATTTCCCCGAAAAGT
GCCACCTGACGTCTAAGAAACCATTATTATCATGACATTAACCTATAAAAATAGGCGTATCACGAGGCCC
TTTCGT
Features (pLannotate 1.2.2; 12 found; start..end, strand, type, name):
     56..2568    +  promoter       Ac5 promoter: Drosophila melanogaster actin 5C promoter
   2588..2653    +  CDS            N (fragment): REGN_LAMBD - Experimental evidence at protein level: Swiss-Prot protein existence level 1. Plays a role as a transcriptional antitermination factor that allows the virus to initiate its lytic phase. Activates expression of the delayed viral early genes by modifying host RNA polymerase (RNAP) into a form that is resistant to termination signals. This antitermination function requires the host NusA protein which serves to stabilize the interaction between antitermination protein N and host RNA polymerase. From Escherichia phage lambda (Bacteriophage lambda).
   2678..2704    +  CDS            3xHA (fragment): three tandem HA epitope tags
   2717..3004    +  CDS            Lsm14a (fragment): LS14A_MOUSE - Also known as Fam61a, Rap55a. Experimental evidence at protein level: Swiss-Prot protein existence level 1. Essential for formation of P-bodies, cytoplasmic structures that provide storage sites for translationally inactive mRNAs and protect them from degradation. Acts as a repressor of mRNA translation. May play a role in mitotic spindle assembly. From Mus musculus (Mouse).
   3917..4336    +  CDS            Lsm14a (fragment): LS14A_MOUSE - Also known as Fam61a, Rap55a. Experimental evidence at protein level: Swiss-Prot protein existence level 1. Essential for formation of P-bodies, cytoplasmic structures that provide storage sites for translationally inactive mRNAs and protect them from degradation. Acts as a repressor of mRNA translation. May play a role in mitotic spindle assembly. From Mus musculus (Mouse).
   4711..4752    +  CDS            V5 tag: epitope tag from simian virus 5
   4852..4986    -  polyA_signal   SV40 poly(A) signal: SV40 polyadenylation signal
   5009..5093    -  CDS            large T antigen (fragment): large T antigen from SV40 (simian virus 40)
   5094..5564    +  CDS            TcR (fragment): tetracycline efflux protein; tet; confers resistance to tetracycline
   5608..6196    -  rep_origin     ori: high-copy-number ColE1/pMB1/pBR322/pUC origin of replication
   6367..7227    -  CDS            AmpR: β-lactamase; bla; confers resistance to ampicillin, carbenicillin, and related antibiotics
   7228..7332    -  promoter       AmpR promoter: bla
