[The description below was written by a language model from this plasmid's Addgene catalogue record and pLannotate feature annotations shown in this document.]
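Description:
pAc5.1B-lambdaN-HA-DmTral-S13AI15A_C is a 7,426 nt plasmid for expressing a mutant form of the Drosophila melanogaster protein Trailer Hitch (Tral, also called LSm15) in insect cells. The catalogue lists the backbone as unknown, although the name and the annotated parts point to a pAc5.1-type vector. In bacteria it is maintained through a ColE1/pUC-family origin and selected with ampicillin via the β-lactamase gene and its own promoter. The record lists it as low copy even though the origin is annotated as a high-copy type. A partial tetracycline-resistance fragment is also detected, but it appears to be a backbone remnant rather than a working marker. No selectable marker for insect cells is annotated.

Expression is driven by the Drosophila actin 5C promoter, which gives strong constitutive transcription in fly cell lines. Downstream lies a fragment of the bacteriophage lambda N protein, followed by an HA epitope (annotated as a fragment of 3xHA) and then the Tral coding sequence. The annotation tool matched two segments of the insert to mouse Lsm14a, the mammalian homologue; this reflects sequence conservation, not a mouse insert. As the name indicates, the insert carries the S13A and I15A substitutions, and the record also notes three silent changes and four amino-acid differences from the reference sequence. A vector-derived V5 tag and an SV40 polyadenylation signal follow the insert, but the record does not say whether the V5 tag is read in frame.

The lambda N peptide binds boxB RNA hairpins, so fusions of this kind are generally used to tether a protein to a boxB-containing reporter mRNA. The HA tag allows detection or immunoprecipitation. The associated publication concerns how Tral and EDC3 associate with DCP1 and Me31B, so this mutant was presumably built to probe those interactions, but the record does not state what the substitutions do.
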