Addgene plasmid #146081: pAc5.1B-lambdaN-HA-DmTral-S13AI15A_C
Purpose: Insect Expression of DmTral-S13AI15A
Depositing lab: Elisa Izaurralde. Depositing organization: Max Planck Institute for Developmental Biology. Publication: Similar modes of interaction enable Trailer Hitch and EDC3 to associate with DCP1 and Me31B in distinct protein complexes. Tritschler F, Eulalio A, Helms S, Schmidt S, Coles M, Weichenrieder O, Izaurralde E, Truffault V. Mol Cell Biol. 2008 Nov . 28(21):6695-708. 10.1128/MCB.00759-08 PubMed 18765641.
Backbone
  Vector backbone: Unknown
  Vector type: Insect Expression
Growth in bacteria
  Bacterial resistance: Ampicillin, 100 μg/mL
  Growth temperature: 37°C
  Growth strain: DH5alpha
  Copy number: Low Copy
Gene/Insert
  Gene/Insert name: DmTral-S13AI15A (alt names: Trailer Hitch; Dm LSm49)
  Species: D. melanogaster (fly)
  Mutation: three silent mutations A198C, A387G, A1437G and 4 mutations Q279H, E485G, K512R and A605V compared to the sequence given by: NCBI:NM_140328.4 or UniProt Q9VTZ0.
  Entrez Gene: tral (a.k.a. Dmel_CG10686, BEST:GH08269, CG10686, DmLSm15, Dmel\CG10686, LSm15, Lsm15, Scd6p, TRAL, Tral, anon-EST:Posey139, anon-WO0172774.89, anon-WO02059370.24, p67, p70)
  Cloning method: Unknown
Terms and licenses: Academic/Nonprofit Terms; Industry Terms: Not Available to Industry
Depositor comments: Plasmids from this collection were made available to the research community and donated after the lab closed. Please note that the sequence provided by the depositing laboratory may be theoretical/predicted or based on Sanger sequencing results. There may be discrepancies between sequencing results obtained by Addgene and the depositor sequence. If an Addgene verified sequence is not available, please contact before placing your order to request that our lab fully sequence the plasmid.
How to cite: pAc5.1B-lambdaN-HA-DmTral-S13AI15A_C was a gift from Elisa Izaurralde (Addgene plasmid # 146081 ; http://n2t.net/addgene:146081 ; RRID:Addgene_146081)
